>Addgene plasmid #216156 | TDP-REGv2(mScarlet-FLAG) matched positive control in pTwist-CMV | addgene full sequence | sequence record 437768 | Addgene NGS Result
ATATATGGAGTTCCGCGTTACATAACTTACGGTAAATGGCCCGCCTGGCTGACCGCCCAACGACCCCCGC
CCATTGACGTCAATAATGACGTATGTTCCCATAGTAACGCCAATAGGGACTTTCCATTGACGTCAATGGG
TGGAGTATTTACGGTAAACTGCCCACTTGGCAGTACATCAAGTGTATCATATGCCAAGTACGCCCCCTAT
TGACGTCAATGACGGTAAATGGCCCGCCTGGCATTATGCCCAGTACATGACCTTATGGGACTTTCCTACT
TGGCAGTACATCTACGTATTAGTCATCGCTATTACCATGCTGATGCGGTTTTGGCAGTACATCAATGGGC
GTGGATAGCGGTTTGACTCACGGGGATTTCCAAGTCTCCACCCCATTGACGTCAATGGGAGTTTGTTTTG
GCACCAAAATCAACGGGACTTTCCAAAATGTCGTAACAACTCCGCCCCATTGACGCAAATGGGCGGTAGG
CGTGTACGGTGGGAGGTCTATATAAGCAGAGCTGGTTTAGTGAACCGTCAGATCAGATCTTTGTCGATCC
TACCATCCACTCGACACACCCGCCAGCGGCCGCTTCTTGGTGCCAGCTTATCATAGCGCTACCGGTCGCC
ACCATGGCGAGAACAATGGTTGCTATGGTGTCCAAAGGTGAGGCAGTCATAAAGGAGTTTATGAGGTTCA
AGGTGCACATGGAAGGGTCAATGAACGGACATGAGTTCGAAATTGAAGGTGAGGGCGAGGGCCGCCCCTA
TGAAGGGACACAAACTGCCAAGCTCAAAGTGACCAAGGGCGGGCCTCTGCCCTTCTCTTGGGATATCCTG
AGCCCGCAGTTTATGTACGGCAGCCGGGCTTTCACCAAACACCCTGCCGATATCCCAGACTACTATAAAC
AGTCCTTTCCAGAAGGATTTAAGTGGGAGCGAGTCATGAATTTCGAGGACGGAGGTGCCGTGACGGTTAC
TCAGGACACCAGCCTGGAGGACGGCACCCTGATCTACAAGGTGAAGCTGAGGGGCACCAACTTCCCCCCC
GACGGCCCCGTGATGCAGAAGAAGACCATGGGCTGGGAGGCCAGCACCGAGAGGCTGTACCCCGAGGACG
GCGTGCTGAAGGGCGACATCAAGATGGCCCTGAGGCTGAAGGACGGCGGCAGGTACCTGGCCGACTTCAA
GACCACCTACAAGGCCAAGAAGCCCGTGCAGATGCCCGGCGCCTACAACGTGGACAGGAAGCTGGACATC
ACCAGCCACAACGAGGACTACACCGTGGTGGAGCAGTACGAGAGGAGCGAGGGCAGGCACAGCACCGGCG
GCATGGACGAGCTGTACAAGGACTACAAGGACGATGATGACAAGTGATAAACAAATGGTAAGGAAGGGCA
CATCAATCTTTGCTTAATTGTCCTTTACTCTAAAGATGTATTTTATCATACTGAATGCTAAACTTGATAT
CTCCTTTTAGGTCATTGATGTCCTTCACCCCGGGAAGGCGACAGTGCCTAAGACAGAAATTCGGGAAAAA
CTAGCCAAAATGTACAAGACCACACCGGATGTCATCTTTGTATTTGGATTCAGAACTCAGTAAACTGGAT
CCGCAGGCCTCTGCTAGCTTGACTGACTGAGATACAGCGTACCTTCAGCTCACAGACATGATAAGATACA
TTGATGAGTTTGGACAAACCACAACTAGAATGCAGTGAAAAAAATGCTTTATTTGTGAAATTTGTGATGC
TATTGCTTTATTTGTAACCATTATAAGCTGCAATAAACAAGTTAACAACAACAATTGCATTCATTTTATG
TTTCAGGTTCAGGGGGAGGTGTGGGAGGTTTTTTAAAGCAAGTAAAACCTCTACAAATGTGGTATTGGCC
CATCTCTATCGGTATCGTAGCATAACCCCTTGGGGCCTCTAAACGGGTCTTGAGGGGTTTTTTGTGCCCC
TCGGGCCGGATTGCTATCTACCGGCATTGGCGCAGAAAAAAATGCCTGATGCGACGCTGCGCGTCTTATA
CTCCCACATATGCCAGATTCAGCAACGGATACGGCTTCCCCAACTTGCCCACTTCCATACGTGTCCTCCT
TACCAGAAATTTATCCTTAAGGTCGTCAGCTATCCTGCAGGCGATCTCTCGATTTCGATCAAGACATTCC
TTTAATGGTCTTTTCTGGACACCACTAGGGGTCAGAAGTAGTTCATCAAACTTTCTTCCCTCCCTAATCT
CATTGGTTACCTTGGGCTATCGAAACTTAATTAACCAGTCAAGTCAGCTACTTGGCGAGATCGACTTGTC
TGGGTTTCGACTACGCTCAGAATTGCGTCAGTCAAGTTCGATCTGGTCCTTGCTATTGCACCCGTTCTCC
GATTACGAGTTTCATTTAAATCATGTGAGCAAAAGGCCAGCAAAAGGCCAGGAACCGTAAAAAGGCCGCG
TTGCTGGCGTTTTTCCATAGGCTCCGCCCCCCTGACGAGCATCACAAAAATCGACGCTCAAGTCAGAGGT
GGCGAAACCCGACAGGACTATAAAGATACCAGGCGTTTCCCCCTGGAAGCTCCCTCGTGCGCTCTCCTGT
TCCGACCCTGCCGCTTACCGGATACCTGTCCGCCTTTCTCCCTTCGGGAAGCGTGGCGCTTTCTCATAGC
TCACGCTGTAGGTATCTCAGTTCGGTGTAGGTCGTTCGCTCCAAGCTGGGCTGTGTGCACGAACCCCCCG
TTCAGCCCGACCGCTGCGCCTTATCCGGTAACTATCGTCTTGAGTCCAACCCGGTAAGACACGACTTATC
GCCACTGGCAGCAGCCACTGGTAACAGGATTAGCAGAGCGAGGTATGTAGGCGGTGCTACAGAGTTCTTG
AAGTGGTGGCCTAACTACGGCTACACTAGAAGAACAGTATTTGGTATCTGCGCTCTGCTGAAGCCAGTTA
CCTTCGGAAAAAGAGTTGGTAGCTCTTGATCCGGCAAACAAACCACCGCTGGTAGCGGTGGTTTTTTTGT
TTGCAAGCAGCAGATTACGCGCAGAAAAAAAGGATCTCAAGAAGATCCTTTGATCTTTTCTACGGGGTCT
GACGCTCAGTGGAACGAAAACTCACGTTAAGGGATTTTGGTCATGAGATTATCAAAAAGGATCTTCACCT
AGATCCTTTTAAATTAAAAATGAAGTTTTAAATCAATCTAAAGTATATATGAGTAAACTTGGTCTGACAG
TTACCAATGCTTAATCAGTGAGGCACCTATCTCAGCGATCTGTCTATTTCGTTCATCCATAGTTGCATTT
AAATTTCCGAACTCTCCAAGGCCCTCGTCGGAAAATCTTCAAACCTTTCGTCCGATCCATCTTGCAGGCT
ACCTCTCGAACGAACTATCGCAAGTCTCTTGGCCGGCCTTGCGCCTTGGCTATTGCTTGGCAGCGCCTAT
CGCCAGGTATTACTCCAATCCCGAATATCCGAGATCGGGATCACCCGAGAGAAGTTCAACCTACATCCTC
AATCCCGATCTATCCGAGATCCGAGGAATATCGAAATCGGGGCGCGCCTGGTGTACCGAGAACGATCCTC
TCAGTGCGAGTCTCGACGATCCATATCGTTGCTTGGCAGTCAGCCAGTCGGAATCCAGCTTGGGACCCAG
GAAGTCCAATCGTCAGATATTGTACTCAAGCCTGGTCACGGCAGCGTACCGATCTGTTTAAACCTAGATA
TTGATAGTCTGATCGGTCAACGTATAATCGAGTCCTAGCTTTTGCAAACATCTATCAAGAGACAGGATCA
GCAGGAGGCTTTCGCATGAGTATTCAACATTTCCGTGTCGCCCTTATTCCCTTTTTTGCGGCATTTTGCC
TTCCTGTTTTTGCTCACCCAGAAACGCTGGTGAAAGTAAAAGATGCTGAAGATCAGTTGGGTGCGCGAGT
GGGTTACATCGAACTGGATCTCAACAGCGGTAAGATCCTTGAGAGTTTTCGCCCCGAAGAACGCTTTCCA
ATGATGAGCACTTTTAAAGTTCTGCTATGTGGCGCGGTATTATCCCGTATTGACGCCGGGCAAGAGCAAC
TCGGTCGCCGCATACACTATTCTCAGAATGACTTGGTTGAGTATTCACCAGTCACAGAAAAGCATCTTAC
GGATGGCATGACAGTAAGAGAATTATGCAGTGCTGCCATAACCATGAGTGATAACACTGCGGCCAACTTA
CTTCTGACAACGATTGGAGGACCGAAGGAGCTAACCGCTTTTTTGCACAACATGGGGGATCATGTAACTC
GCCTTGATCGTTGGGAACCGGAGCTGAATGAAGCCATACCAAACGACGAGCGTGACACCACGATGCCTGT
AGCAATGGCAACAACCTTGCGTAAACTATTAACTGGCGAACTACTTACTCTAGCTTCCCGGCAACAGTTG
ATAGACTGGATGGAGGCGGATAAAGTTGCAGGACCACTTCTGCGCTCGGCCCTTCCGGCTGGCTGGTTTA
TTGCTGATAAATCTGGAGCCGGTGAGCGTGGGTCTCGCGGTATCATTGCAGCACTGGGGCCAGATGGTAA
GCCCTCCCGTATCGTAGTTATCTACACGACGGGGAGTCAGGCAACTATGGATGAACGAAATAGACAGATC
GCTGAGATAGGTGCCTCACTGATTAAGCATTGGTAACCGATTCTAGGTGCATTGGCGCAGAAAAAAATGC
CTGATGCGACGCTGCGCGTCTTATACTCCCACATATGCCAGATTCAGCAACGGATACGGCTTCCCCAACT
TGCCCACTTCCATACGTGTCCTCCTTACCAGAAATTTATCCTTAAGATCCCGAATCGTTTAAACTCGACT
CTGGCTCTATCGAATCTCCGTCGTTTCGAGCTTACGCGAACAGCCGTGGCGCTCATTTGCTCGTCGGGCA
TCGAATCTCGTCAGCTATCGTCAGCTTACCTTTTTGGCAGCGATCGCGGCTCCCGACATCTTGGACCATT
AGCTCCACAGGTATCTTCTTCCCTCTAGTGGTCATAACAGCAGCTTCAGCTACCTCTCAATTCAAAAAAC
CCCTCAAGACCCGTTTAGAGGCCCCAAGGGGTTATGCTATCAATCGTTGCGTTACACACACAAAAAACCA
ACACACATCCATCTTCGATGGATAGCGATTTTATTATCTAACTGCTGATCGAGTGTAGCCAGATCTAGTA
ATCAATTACGGGGTCATTAGTTCATAGCCC
Features (pLannotate 1.2.2; 19 found; start..end, strand, type, name):
     16..319     +  enhancer       CMV enhancer: human cytomegalovirus immediate early enhancer
    392..409     -  promoter       CMV promoter (fragment): human cytomegalovirus (CMV) immediate early promoter
    472..523     +  promoter       CMVd2 promoter: truncated human cytomegalovirus (CMV) immediate early promoter that yields moderately reduced expression relative to the full-length promoter
    655..1350    +  CDS            mScarlet: mScarlet is a basic (constitutively fluorescent) red fluorescent protein published in 2016, derived from synthetic construct. It has moderate acid sensitivity.
   1348..1374    +  CDS            3xFLAG (fragment): three tandem FLAG® epitope tags
   1481..1600    +  CDS            RPS24 (fragment): RS24_HUMAN - Experimental evidence at protein level: Swiss-Prot protein existence level 1. Required for processing of pre-rRNA and maturation of 40S ribosomal subunits. From Homo sapiens (Human).
   1672..1793    -  polyA_signal   SV40 poly(A) signal: SV40 polyadenylation signal
   1816..1885    -  CDS            large T antigen (fragment): large T antigen from SV40 (simian virus 40)
   1908..1954    +  terminator     T7 terminator: transcription terminator for bacteriophage T7 RNA polymerase
   1984..2120    +  terminator     rrnG terminator: transcription terminator from the E. coli ribosomal RNA rrnG operon (Albrechtsen et al., 1991)
   2165..2236    +  misc_feature   3' β-globin insulator: insulator downstream of the human β-globin locus (Farrell et al., 2002)
   2462..3050    -  rep_origin     ori: high-copy-number ColE1/pMB1/pBR322/pUC origin of replication
   3222..3286    -  CDS            bla(M) (fragment): β-lactamase lacking the signal sequence; bla(M); allows cytosolic expression of β-lactamase
   3796..4656    +  CDS            AmpR: β-lactamase; bla; confers resistance to ampicillin, carbenicillin, and related antibiotics
   4669..4805    +  terminator     rrnG terminator: transcription terminator from the E. coli ribosomal RNA rrnG operon (Albrechtsen et al., 1991)
   4957..5028    +  misc_feature   5' β-globin insulator: insulator upstream of the human β-globin locus (Farrell et al., 2002)
   5033..5079    -  terminator     T7 terminator: transcription terminator for bacteriophage T7 RNA polymerase
   5097..5145    -  polyA_signal   poly(A) signal: synthetic polyadenylation signal
   5176..5210    +  enhancer       CMV enhancer (fragment): human cytomegalovirus immediate early enhancer
