[The description below was written by a language model from this plasmid's Addgene catalogue record and pLannotate feature annotations shown in this document.]
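Description:
TDP-REGv2(mScarlet-FLAG) matched positive control in pTwist-CMV is a 5.2 kb mammalian expression plasmid built on the pTwist CMV backbone. It is propagated in E. coli at high copy from a ColE1/pUC-type origin and selected with ampicillin through a β-lactamase (AmpR) gene. The backbone also carries bacterial rrnG and T7 transcription terminators, short β-globin insulator elements and a synthetic poly(A) signal. These flank the expression cassette and the bacterial module and help isolate them from read-through transcription.

The payload is the red fluorescent protein mScarlet with a C-terminal FLAG epitope (the annotation tool detects this as a partial match to 3xFLAG). It is driven by the human cytomegalovirus immediate-early enhancer and promoter and followed by an SV40 polyadenylation signal. A short fragment matching human RPS24 is annotated between the tagged reading frame and the poly(A) signal, but the record does not explain its role.

TDP-REG constructs are designed so that expression depends on cryptic splicing that occurs when TDP-43 function is lost, an approach developed for ALS and FTD research. This plasmid is the matched positive control and expresses mScarlet whether or not TDP-43 is knocked down, giving a reference signal for comparison with the regulated version. The depositor notes a UG-rich region that is prone to recombination, so recombination-deficient bacterial strains are required. The depositor also advises against lentiviral delivery of TDP-REG sequences, because splicing of the viral RNA before packaging may remove the alternatively spliced regions. Transient transfection, AAV, piggyBac or other DNA-based integration systems are suggested instead.
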