Addgene plasmid #216156: TDP-REGv2(mScarlet-FLAG) matched positive control in pTwist-CMV
Purpose: Expresses mScarlet regardless of TDP-43 knockdown. Note: It is not recommended to produce lentiviruses containing TDP-REG sequences – see Depositor Comments
Depositing lab: Pietro Fratta. Depositing organization: Francis Crick Institute. Publication: Creation of de novo cryptic splicing for ALS and FTD precision medicine. Wilkins OG, Chien MZYJ, Wlaschin JJ, Barattucci S, Harley P, Mattedi F, Mehta PR, Pisliakova M, Ryadnov E, Keuss MJ, Thompson D, Digby H, Knez L, Simkin RL, Diaz JA, Zanovello M, Brown AL, Darbey A, Karda R, Fisher EMC, Cunningham TJ, Le Pichon CE, Ule J, Fratta P. Science. 2024 Oct 4;386(6717):61-69. doi: 10.1126/science.adk2539. Epub 2024 Oct 3. PubMed 39361759.
Backbone
  Vector backbone: pTwist CMV
  Vector type: Mammalian Expression
Growth in bacteria
  Bacterial resistance: Ampicillin, 100 μg/mL
  Growth temperature: 37°C
  Growth strain: NEB Stable
  Growth instructions: MUST use stable bacterial line to avoid recombination of UG-rich region (e.g. Stbl3, NEB Stable)
  Copy number: High Copy
Gene/Insert
  Gene/Insert name: mScarlet with C-terminal FLAG tag
Terms and licenses: Academic/Nonprofit Terms; Industry Terms: Not Available to Industry
Depositor comments: Please visit https://doi.org/10.1101/2023.11.15.565967 for bioRxiv preprint. Note: Due to the splicing of lentiviral RNAs prior to viral packaging, which may remove the alternatively-spliced regions of the TDP-REG sequences, we recommend using alternative systems that do not require a transcribed intermediate (transient transfection, AAV, piggybac or other DNA integrases or recombinases). One approach described in the literature is to use reverse-complemented splicing minigene sequences in lentiviruses, preventing splicing before packaging (e.g. DOI: 10.1038/s41587-022-01224-2). However, this may cause additional issues, such as lowered titres (due to competing promoters on the reverse strand) or the pre-packaging splicing of unannotated splice sites that occur by random chance in the reverse complement sequence (we have observed this phenomenon via Nanopore sequencing of lentiviral RNA). As such, we are also hesitant to recommend this approach.
How to cite: TDP-REGv2(mScarlet-FLAG) matched positive control in pTwist-CMV was a gift from Pietro Fratta (Addgene plasmid # 216156 ; http://n2t.net/addgene:216156 ; RRID:Addgene_216156)
